Addgene plasmid #70095: pLKO_FOXA1_#1
Purpose: Expression of shRNA to human FOXA1, puromycin selection
Depositing lab: William Hahn. Depositing organization: Dana-Farber Cancer Institute. Publication: The androgen receptor cistrome is extensively reprogrammed in human prostate tumorigenesis. Pomerantz MM, Li F, Takeda DY, Lenci R, Chonkar A, Chabot M, Cejas P, Vazquez F, Cook J, Shivdasani RA, Bowden M, Lis R, Hahn WC, Kantoff PW, Brown M, Loda M, Long HW, Freedman ML. Nat Genet. 2015 Nov;47(11):1346-51. doi: 10.1038/ng.3419. Epub 2015 Oct 12. PubMed 26457646.
Backbone
  Vector backbone: pLKO_TRC005
  Backbone manufacturer: Broad Institute
  Backbone size w/o insert (bp): 7000
  Total vector size (bp): 7000
  Vector type: Mammalian Expression, Lentiviral, RNAi
  Selectable markers: Puromycin
Growth in bacteria
  Bacterial resistance: Ampicillin, 100 μg/mL
  Growth temperature: 37°C
  Growth strain: Stbl3
  Copy number: Unknown
Gene/Insert
  Gene/Insert name: FOXA1
  gRNA/shRNA sequence: TCTAGTTTGTGGAGGGTTATT
  Species: H. sapiens (human)
  GenBank ID: NM_004496.3
  Entrez Gene: FOXA1 (a.k.a. HNF3A, TCF3A)
  Promoter: U6
  Cloning method: Unknown
  Sequencing primers: 5′ pLKO_forward
Resource information
  A portion of this plasmid was derived from a plasmid made by: Broad Institute
Terms and licenses: Academic/Nonprofit Terms; Industry Terms: Not Available to Industry
Depositor comments: Broad Institute Clone ID: TRCN0000358367
How to cite: pLKO_FOXA1_#1 was a gift from William Hahn (Addgene plasmid # 70095 ; http://n2t.net/addgene:70095 ; RRID:Addgene_70095)
