[The description below was written by a language model from this plasmid's Addgene catalogue record and pLannotate feature annotations shown in this document.]
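Description:
pLKO_FOXA1_#1 is a lentiviral RNAi plasmid built on the Broad Institute pLKO_TRC005 backbone, carrying a short hairpin RNA directed against human FOXA1 (also known as HNF3A), a forkhead transcription factor. It is maintained in E. coli through a high-copy ColE1/pUC-type origin with ampicillin resistance (β-lactamase), and it also carries an f1 origin and remnants of a lac/lacZα cloning region flanked by T3 and T7 promoters. The catalogue lists the vector at about 7.0 kb, whereas the sequenced record used for the feature table is 7,518 nt.

The viral cassette has a third-generation, self-inactivating layout. An RSV promoter fused to a truncated HIV-1 5' LTR drives production of the genomic RNA in packaging cells, followed by the Ψ packaging signal with a gag fragment and the Rev response element for Rev-dependent nuclear export. A human U6 RNA polymerase III promoter transcribes the hairpin; the hairpin itself is not annotated but presumably lies in the short gap between the U6 promoter and the cPPT/CTS element, which aids nuclear import of the reverse-transcribed genome. Downstream, a human PGK promoter expresses puromycin N-acetyltransferase for selecting transduced mammalian cells, with a WPRE to enhance transcript expression and a ΔU3 3' LTR that inactivates the LTR promoter after integration. An SV40 polyadenylation signal and SV40 origin sit outside the viral unit.

The construct is intended for stable knockdown of FOXA1 in human cells, by lentiviral transduction or by direct transfection, and was deposited in connection with a study of androgen receptor cistrome reprogramming in human prostate tumorigenesis.
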