Features (pLannotate 1.2.2; 26 found; start..end, strand, type, name):
     21..254     +  misc_feature   RRE: The Rev response element (RRE) of HIV-1 allows for Rev-dependent mRNA export from the nucleus to the cytoplasm.
    631..657     +  CDS            Rev (fragment): human immunodeficiency virus 1 (HIV-1) Rev protein; rev; enhances nuclear export of unspliced and incompletely spliced viral mRNAs
    661..901     +  promoter       U6 promoter: RNA polymerase III promoter for human U6 snRNA
   1006..1123    +  misc_feature   cPPT/CTS: central polypurine tract and central termination sequence of HIV-1
   1182..1682    +  promoter       hPGK promoter: human phosphoglycerate kinase 1 promoter
   1704..2303    +  CDS            PuroR (fragment): puromycin N-acetyltransferase; pac from Streptomyces; confers resistance to puromycin
   2319..2907    +  misc_feature   WPRE: woodchuck hepatitis virus posttranscriptional regulatory element
   2958..2977    +  misc_feature   cPPT/CTS (fragment): central polypurine tract and central termination sequence of HIV-1
   2979..3212    +  LTR            3' LTR (ΔU3): self-inactivating 3' long terminal repeat (LTR) from HIV-1
   3290..3411    +  polyA_signal   SV40 poly(A) signal: SV40 polyadenylation signal
   3451..3586    +  rep_origin     SV40 ori: SV40 origin of replication
   3607..3625    -  promoter       T7 promoter: promoter for bacteriophage T7 RNA polymerase
   3633..3788    +  CDS            lacZα (fragment): LacZα fragment of β-galactosidase; lacZ fragment
   3793..4221    +  rep_origin     f1 ori (sequence partly withheld): f1 bacteriophage origin of replication; arrow indicates direction of (+) strand synthesis
   4274..4378    +  promoter       AmpR promoter: bla
   4379..5239    +  CDS            AmpR: β-lactamase; bla; confers resistance to ampicillin, carbenicillin, and related antibiotics
   5410..5998    +  rep_origin     ori: high-copy-number ColE1/pMB1/pBR322/pUC origin of replication
   6181..6273    +  CDS            lacI (fragment): lac repressor; lacI; The lac repressor binds to the lac operator to inhibit transcription in E. coli. This inhibition can be relieved by adding lactose or isopropyl-β-D-thiogalactopyranoside (IPTG).
   6286..6307    +  protein_bind   CAP binding site: CAP binding activates transcription in the presence of cAMP. E. coli catabolite activator protein
   6322..6352    +  promoter       lac promoter: promoter for the E. coli lac operon
   6360..6376    +  protein_bind   lac operator: The lac repressor binds to the lac operator to inhibit transcription in E. coli. This inhibition can be relieved by adding lactose or isopropyl-β-D-thiogalactopyranoside (IPTG). lac repressor encoded by lacI
   6421..6439    +  promoter       T3 promoter: promoter for bacteriophage T3 RNA polymerase
   6467..6693    +  promoter       RSV promoter: Rous sarcoma virus enhancer/promoter
   6694..6874    +  LTR            5' LTR (truncated): truncated 5' long terminal repeat (LTR) from HIV-1
   6921..7046    +  misc_feature   HIV-1 Ψ: packaging signal of human immunodeficiency virus type 1
   7030..7393    +  CDS            HIV-1 gag (fragment): gag protein from human immunodeficiency virus 1; gag
>Addgene plasmid #70095 | pLKO_FOXA1_#1 | addgene full sequence | sequence record 307447 | Addgene NGS Result
GAAAAAAGAGCAGTGGGAATAGGAGCTTTGTTCCTTGGGTTCTTGGGAGCAGCAGGAAGCACTATGGGCG
CAGCGTCAATGACGCTGACGGTACAGGCCAGACAATTATTGTCTGGTATAGTGCAGCAGCAGAACAATTT
GCTGAGGGCTATTGAGGCGCAACAGCATCTGTTGCAACTCACAGTCTGGGGCATCAAGCAGCTCCAGGCA
AGAATCCTGGCTGTGGAAAGATACCTAAAGGATCAACAGCTCCTGGGGATTTGGGGTTGCTCTGGAAAAC
TCATTTGCACCACTGCTGTGCCTTGGAATGCTAGTTGGAGTAATAAATCTCTGGAACAGATTTGGAATCA
CACGACCTGGATGGAGTGGGACAGAGAAATTAACAATTACACAAGCTTAATACACTCCTTAATTGAAGAA
TCGCAAAACCAGCAAGAAAAGAATGAACAAGAATTATTGGAATTAGATAAATGGGCAAGTTTGTGGAATT
GGTTTAACATAACAAATTGGCTGTGGTATATAAAATTATTCATAATGATAGTAGGAGGCTTGGTAGGTTT
AAGAATAGTTTTTGCTGTACTTTCTATAGTGAATAGAGTTAGGCAGGGATATTCACCATTATCGTTTCAG
ACCCACCTCCCAACCCCGAGGGGACCCAGAGAGGGCCTATTTCCCATGATTCCTTCATATTTGCATATAC
GATACAAGGCTGTTAGAGAGATAATTAGAATTAATTTGACTGTAAACACAAAGATATTAGTACAAAATAC
GTGACGTAGAAAGTAATAATTTCTTGGGTAGTTTGCAGTTTTAAAATTATGTTTTAAAATGGACTATCAT
ATGCTTACCGTAACTTGAAAGTATTTCGATTTCTTGGCTTTATATATCTTGTGGAAAGGACGAGGTACCG
GTCTAGTTTGTGGAGGGTTATTCTCGAGAATAACCCTCCACAAACTAGATTTTTGAATTCTAGATCTTGA
GACAAATGGCAGTATTCATCCACAATTTTAAAAGAAAAGGGGGGATTGGGGGGTACAGTGCAGGGGAAAG
AATAGTAGACATAATAGCAACAGACATACAAACTAAAGAATTACAAAAACAAATTACAAAAATTCAAAAT
TTTCGGGTTTATTACAGGGACAGCAGAGATCCACTTTGGCGCCGGCTCGAGGGGGCCCGGGTTGCGCCTT
TTCCAAGGCAGCCCTGGGTTTGCGCAGGGACGCGGCTGCTCTGGGCGTGGTTCCGGGAAACGCAGCGGCG
CCGACCCTGGGTCTCGCACATTCTTCACGTCCGTTCGCAGCGTCACCCGGATCTTCGCCGCTACCCTTGT
GGGCCCCCCGGCGACGCTTCCTGCTCCGCCCCTAAGTCGGGAAGGTTCCTTGCGGTTCGCGGCGTGCCGG
ACGTGACAAACGGAAGCCGCACGTCTCACTAGTACCCTCGCAGACGGACAGCGCCAGGGAGCAATGGCAG
CGCGCCGACCGCGATGGGCTGTGGCCAATAGCGGCTGCTCAGCAGGGCGCGCCGAGAGCAGCGGCCGGGA
AGGGGCGGTGCGGGAGGCGGGGTGTGGGGCGGTAGTGTGGGCCCTGTTCCTGCCCGCGCGGTGTTCCGCA
TTCTGCAAGCCTCCGGAGCGCACGTCGGCAGTCGGCTCCCTCGTTGACCGAATCACCGACCTCTCTCCCC
AGGGGGATCCACCGGAGCTTACCATGACCGAGTACAAGCCCACGGTGCGCCTCGCCACCCGCGACGACGT
CCCCAGGGCCGTACGCACCCTCGCCGCCGCGTTCGCCGACTACCCCGCCACGCGCCACACCGTCGATCCG
GACCGCCACATCGAGCGGGTCACCGAGCTGCAAGAACTCTTCCTCACGCGCGTCGGGCTCGACATCGGCA
AGGTGTGGGTCGCGGACGACGGCGCCGCCGTGGCGGTCTGGACCACGCCGGAGAGCGTCGAAGCGGGGGC
GGTGTTCGCCGAGATCGGCCCGCGCATGGCCGAGTTGAGCGGTTCCCGGCTGGCCGCGCAGCAACAGATG
GAAGGCCTCCTGGCGCCGCACCGGCCCAAGGAGCCCGCGTGGTTCCTGGCCACCGTCGGCGTCTCGCCCG
ACCACCAGGGCAAGGGTCTGGGCAGCGCCGTCGTGCTCCCCGGAGTGGAGGCGGCCGAGCGCGCCGGGGT
GCCCGCCTTCCTGGAGACCTCCGCGCCCCGCAACCTCCCCTTCTACGAGCGGCTCGGCTTCACCGTCACC
GCCGACGTCGAGGTGCCCGAAGGACCGCGCACCTGGTGCATGACCCGCAAGCCCGGTGCCTGAACGCGTT
AAGTCGACAATCAACCTCTGGATTACAAAATTTGTGAAAGATTGACTGGTATTCTTAACTATGTTGCTCC
TTTTACGCTATGTGGATACGCTGCTTTAATGCCTTTGTATCATGCTATTGCTTCCCGTATGGCTTTCATT
TTCTCCTCCTTGTATAAATCCTGGTTGCTGTCTCTTTATGAGGAGTTGTGGCCCGTTGTCAGGCAACGTG
GCGTGGTGTGCACTGTGTTTGCTGACGCAACCCCCACTGGTTGGGGCATTGCCACCACCTGTCAGCTCCT
TTCCGGGACTTTCGCTTTCCCCCTCCCTATTGCCACGGCGGAACTCATCGCCGCCTGCCTTGCCCGCTGC
TGGACAGGGGCTCGGCTGTTGGGCACTGACAATTCCGTGGTGTTGTCGGGGAAATCATCGTCCTTTCCTT
GGCTGCTCGCCTGTGTTGCCACCTGGATTCTGCGCGGGACGTCCTTCTGCTACGTCCCTTCGGCCCTCAA
TCCAGCGGACCTTCCTTCCCGCGGCCTGCTGCCGGCTCTGCGGCCTCTTCCGCGTCTTCGCCTTCGCCCT
CAGACGAGTCGGATCTCCCTTTGGGCCGCCTCCCCGCGTCGACTTTAAGACCAATGACTTACAAGGCAGC
TGTAGATCTTAGCCACTTTTTAAAAGAAAAGGGGGGACTGGAAGGGCTAATTCACTCCCAACGAAGACAA
GATCTGCTTTTTGCTTGTACTGGGTCTCTCTGGTTAGACCAGATCTGAGCCTGGGAGCTCTCTGGCTAAC
TAGGGAACCCACTGCTTAAGCCTCAATAAAGCTTGCCTTGAGTGCTTCAAGTAGTGTGTGCCCGTCTGTT
GTGTGACTCTGGTAACTAGAGATCCCTCAGACCCTTTTAGTCAGTGTGGAAAATCTCTAGCAGTACGTAT
AGTAGTTCATGTCATCTTATTATTCAGTATTTATAACTTGCAAAGAAATGAATATCAGAGAGTGAGAGGA
ACTTGTTTATTGCAGCTTATAATGGTTACAAATAAAGCAATAGCATCACAAATTTCACAAATAAAGCATT
TTTTTCACTGCATTCTAGTTGTGGTTTGTCCAAACTCATCAATGTATCTTATCATGTCTGGCTCTAGCTA
TCCCGCCCCTAACTCCGCCCATCCCGCCCCTAACTCCGCCCAGTTCCGCCCATTCTCCGCCCCATGGCTG
ACTAATTTTTTTTATTTATGCAGAGGCCGAGGCCGCCTCGGCCTCTGAGCTATTCCAGAAGTAGTGAGGA
GGCTTTTTTGGAGGCCTAGGGACGTACCCAATTCGCCCTATAGTGAGTCGTATTACGCGCGCTCACTGGC
CGTCGTTTTACAACGTCGTGACTGGGAAAACCCTGGCGTTACCCAACTTAATCGCCTTGCAGCACATCCC
CCTTTCGCCAGCTGGCGTAATAGCGAAGAGGCCCGCACCGATCGCCCTTCCCAACAGTTGCGCAGCCTGA
ATGGCGAATGGG
[124 nt withheld, positions 3793-3916]
C
[91 nt withheld, positions 3918-4008]
A
[49 nt withheld, positions 4010-4058]
CCTTTGACGTTGGAGTCCACGTTCTTT
[37 nt withheld, positions 4086-4122]
ACCCTATCTCGGTCTATTCTTTTGATTTATAAGGGATTTTGCCGATTTCGGCCTATTGGTTAAAAAATGA
GCTGATTTAACAAAAATTTAACGCGAATTTTAACAAAATATTAACGCTTACAATTTAGGTGGCACTTTTC
GGGGAAATGTGCGCGGAACCCCTATTTGTTTATTTTTCTAAATACATTCAAATATGTATCCGCTCATGAG
ACAATAACCCTGATAAATGCTTCAATAATATTGAAAAAGGAAGAGTATGAGTATTCAACATTTCCGTGTC
GCCCTTATTCCCTTTTTTGCGGCATTTTGCCTTCCTGTTTTTGCTCACCCAGAAACGCTGGTGAAAGTAA
AAGATGCTGAAGATCAGTTGGGTGCACGAGTGGGTTACATCGAACTGGATCTCAACAGCGGTAAGATCCT
TGAGAGTTTTCGCCCCGAAGAACGTTTTCCAATGATGAGCACTTTTAAAGTTCTGCTATGTGGCGCGGTA
TTATCCCGTATTGACGCCGGGCAAGAGCAACTCGGTCGCCGCATACACTATTCTCAGAATGACTTGGTTG
AGTACTCACCAGTCACAGAAAAGCATCTTACGGATGGCATGACAGTAAGAGAATTATGCAGTGCTGCCAT
AACCATGAGTGATAACACTGCGGCCAACTTACTTCTGACAACGATCGGAGGACCGAAGGAGCTAACCGCT
TTTTTGCACAACATGGGGGATCATGTAACTCGCCTTGATCGTTGGGAACCGGAGCTGAATGAAGCCATAC
CAAACGACGAGCGTGACACCACGATGCCTGTAGCAATGGCAACAACGTTGCGCAAACTATTAACTGGCGA
ACTACTTACTCTAGCTTCCCGGCAACAATTAATAGACTGGATGGAGGCGGATAAAGTTGCAGGACCACTT
CTGCGCTCGGCCCTTCCGGCTGGCTGGTTTATTGCTGATAAATCTGGAGCCGGTGAGCGTGGGTCTCGCG
GTATCATTGCAGCACTGGGGCCAGATGGTAAGCCCTCCCGTATCGTAGTTATCTACACGACGGGGAGTCA
GGCAACTATGGATGAACGAAATAGACAGATCGCTGAGATAGGTGCCTCACTGATTAAGCATTGGTAACTG
TCAGACCAAGTTTACTCATATATACTTTAGATTGATTTAAAACTTCATTTTTAATTTAAAAGGATCTAGG
TGAAGATCCTTTTTGATAATCTCATGACCAAAATCCCTTAACGTGAGTTTTCGTTCCACTGAGCGTCAGA
CCCCGTAGAAAAGATCAAAGGATCTTCTTGAGATCCTTTTTTTCTGCGCGTAATCTGCTGCTTGCAAACA
AAAAAACCACCGCTACCAGCGGTGGTTTGTTTGCCGGATCAAGAGCTACCAACTCTTTTTCCGAAGGTAA
CTGGCTTCAGCAGAGCGCAGATACCAAATACTGTTCTTCTAGTGTAGCCGTAGTTAGGCCACCACTTCAA
GAACTCTGTAGCACCGCCTACATACCTCGCTCTGCTAATCCTGTTACCAGTGGCTGCTGCCAGTGGCGAT
AAGTCGTGTCTTACCGGGTTGGACTCAAGACGATAGTTACCGGATAAGGCGCAGCGGTCGGGCTGAACGG
GGGGTTCGTGCACACAGCCCAGCTTGGAGCGAACGACCTACACCGAACTGAGATACCTACAGCGTGAGCT
ATGAGAAAGCGCCACGCTTCCCGAAGGGAGAAAGGCGGACAGGTATCCGGTAAGCGGCAGGGTCGGAACA
GGAGAGCGCACGAGGGAGCTTCCAGGGGGAAACGCCTGGTATCTTTATAGTCCTGTCGGGTTTCGCCACC
TCTGACTTGAGCGTCGATTTTTGTGATGCTCGTCAGGGGGGCGGAGCCTATGGAAAAACGCCAGCAACGC
GGCCTTTTTACGGTTCCTGGCCTTTTGCTGGCCTTTTGCTCACATGTTCTTTCCTGCGTTATCCCCTGAT
TCTGTGGATAACCGTATTACCGCCTTTGAGTGAGCTGATACCGCTCGCCGCAGCCGAACGACCGAGCGCA
GCGAGTCAGTGAGCGAGGAAGCGGAAGAGCGCCCAATACGCAAACCGCCTCTCCCCGCGCGTTGGCCGAT
TCATTAATGCAGCTGGCACGACAGGTTTCCCGACTGGAAAGCGGGCAGTGAGCGCAACGCAATTAATGTG
AGTTAGCTCACTCATTAGGCACCCCAGGCTTTACACTTTATGCTTCCGGCTCGTATGTTGTGTGGAATTG
TGAGCGGATAACAATTTCACACAGGAAACAGCTATGACCATGATTACGCCAAGCGCGCAATTAACCCTCA
CTAAAGGGAACAAAAGCTGGAGCTGCAAGCTTAATGTAGTCTTATGCAATACTCTTGTAGTCTTGCAACA
TGGTAACGATGAGTTAGCAACATGCCTTACAAGGAGAGAAAAAGCACCGTGCATGCCGATTGGTGGAAGT
AAGGTGGTACGATCGTGCCTTATTAGGAAGGCAACAGACGGGTCTGACATGGATTGGACGAACCACTGAA
TTGCCGCATTGCAGAGATATTGTATTTAAGTGCCTAGCTCGATACATAAACGGGTCTCTCTGGTTAGACC
AGATCTGAGCCTGGGAGCTCTCTGGCTAACTAGGGAACCCACTGCTTAAGCCTCAATAAAGCTTGCCTTG
AGTGCTTCAAGTAGTGTGTGCCCGTCTGTTGTGTGACTCTGGTAACTAGAGATCCCTCAGACCCTTTTAG
TCAGTGTGGAAAATCTCTAGCAGTGGCGCCCGAACAGGGACTTGAAAGCGAAAGGGAAACCAGAGGAGCT
CTCTCGACGCAGGACTCGGCTTGCTGAAGCGCGCACGGCAAGAGGCGAGGGGCGGCGACTGGTGAGTACG
CCAAAAATTTTGACTAGCGGAGGCTAGAAGGAGAGAGATGGGTGCGAGAGCGTCAGTATTAAGCGGGGGA
GAATTAGATCGCGATGGGAAAAAATTCGGTTAAGGCCAGGGGGAAAGAAAAAATATAAATTAAAACATAT
AGTATGGGCAAGCAGGGAGCTAGAACGATTCGCAGTTAATCCTGGCCTGTTAGAAACATCAGAAGGCTGT
AGACAAATACTGGGACAGCTACAACCATCCCTTCAGACAGGATCAGAAGAACTTAGATCATTATATAATA
CAGTAGCAACCCTCTATTGTGTGCATCAAAGGATAGAGATAAAAGACACCAAGGAAGCTTTAGACAAGAT
AGAGGAAGAGCAAAACAAAAGTAAGACCACCGCACAGCAAGCGGCCGCTGATCTTCAGACCTGGAGGAGG
AGATATGAGGGACAATTGGAGAAGTGAATTATATAAATATAAAGTAGTAAAAATTGAACCATTAGGAGTA
GCACCCACCAAGGCAAAGAGAAGAGTGGTGCAGAGA
