>Addgene plasmid #70095 | pLKO_FOXA1_#1 | addgene partial sequence | sequence record 129149 | hU6-F 5'-GAGGGCCTATTTCCCATGATT-3'
GGCTGTTAGAGAGATAATTAGAATTAATTTGACTGTAAACACAAAGATATTAGTACAAAATACGTGACGT
AGAAAGTAATAATTTCTTGGGTAGTTTGCAGTTTTAAAATTATGTTTTAAAATGGACTATCATATGCTTA
CCGTAACTTGAAAGTATTTCGATTTCTTGGCTTTATATATCTTGTGGAAAGGACGAGGTACCGGTCTAGT
TTGTGGAGGG
