>Addgene plasmid #70095 | pLKO_FOXA1_#1 | addgene partial sequence | sequence record 129151 | GFP-ASO 5'-TTGTAACCATTATAAGCTGC-3'
TATACGCTACTGCTAGAGATTTTCCACACTGACTAAAAGGGTCTGAGGGATCTCTAGTTACCAGAGTCAC
ACAACAGACGGGCACACACTACTTGAAGCACTCAAGGCAAGCTTTATTGAGGCTTAAGCAGTGGGTTCCC
TAGTTAGCCAGAGAGCTCCCAGGCTCAGATCTGGTCTAACCAGAGAGACCCAGTACAAGCAAAAAGCAGA
TCTTGTCTTCGTTGGGAGTGAATTAGCCCTTCCAGTCCCCCCTTTTCTTTTAAAAAGTGGCTAAGATCTA
CAGCTGCCTTGTAAGTCATTGGTCTTAAAGTCGACGCGGGGAGGCGGCCCAAAGGGAGATCCGACTCGTC
TGAGGGCGAAGGCGAAGACGCGGAAGAGGCCGCAGAGCCGGCAGCAGGCCGCGGGAAGGAAGGTCCGCTG
GATTGAGGGCCGAAGGGACGTAGCAGAAGGACGTCCCGCGCAGAATCCAGGTGGCAACACAGGCGAGCAG
CCAAGGAAAGGACGATGATTTCCCCGACAACACCACGGAATTGTCAGTGCCCAACAGCCGAGCCCCTGTC
CAGCAGCGGGCAAGGCAGGCGGCGATGAGTTCCGCCGTGGCAATAGGGAGGGGGAAAGCGAAAGTCCCGG
AAAGGAGCTGACAGGTGGTGGCCAATGCCCCAACCAGTGGGGGTTGCGTCAGCAAACACAGTGCACAC
