>Addgene plasmid #70095 | pLKO_FOXA1_#1 | addgene partial sequence | sequence record 131455 | LKO1_5 5'-GACTATCATATGCTTACCGT-3'
TATATCTTGTGGAAAGGACGAGGTACCGGTCTAGTTTGTGGAGGGTTATTCTCGAGAATAACCCTCCACA
AACTAGATTTTTGAATTCTAGATCTTGAGACAAATGGCAGTATTCATCCACAATTTTAAAAGAAAAGGGG
GGATTGGGGGGTACAGTGCAGGGGAAAGAATAGTAGACATAATAGCAACAGACATACAAACTAAAGAATT
ACAAAAACAAATTACAAAAATTCAAAATTTTCGGGTTTATTACAGGGACAGCAGAGATCCACTTTGGCGC
CGGCTCGAGGGGGCCCGGGTTGCGCCTTTTCCAAGGCAGCCCTGGGTTTGCGCAGGGACGCGGCTGCTCT
GGGCGTGGTTCCGGGAAACGCAGCGGCGCCGACCCTGGGTCTCGCACATTCTTCACGTCCGTTCGCAGCG
TCACCCGGATCTTCGCCGCTACCCTTGTGGGCCCCCCGGCGACGCTTCCTGCTCCGCCCCTAAGTCGGGA
AGGTTCCTTGCGGTTCGCGGCGTGCCGGACGTGACAAACGGAAGCCGCACGTCTCACTAGTACCCTCGCA
GACGGACAGCGCCAGGGAGCAATGGCAGCGCGCCGACCGCGATGGGCTGTGGCCAATAGCGGCTGCTCAG
CAGGGCGCGCCGAGAGCAGCGGCCGGGAAGGGGCGGTGCGGGAGGCGGGGTGTGGGGCGGTAGTGTGGGC
CCTGTTCCTGCCCGCGCGGTGTTCCGCATTCTGCAAGCCTCCGGAGCGCACGTCGGCAGTCGGCTCCCTC
GTTGACCGAATCACCGACCTCTCTCCCCAGGGGGAT
